Addgene plasmid #119117: SGK3-PX (1-126)
Purpose: Bacterial expression of human phox homology (PX) domain, SGK3-PX (1-126)
Depositing lab: Brett Collins. Depositing organization: University of Queensland. Publication: Classification of the human phox homology (PX) domains based on their phosphoinositide binding specificities. Chandra M, Chin YK, Mas C, Feathers JR, Paul B, Datta S, Chen KE, Jia X, Yang Z, Norwood SJ, Mohanty B, Bugarcic A, Teasdale RD, Henne WM, Mobli M, Collins BM. Nat Commun. 2019 Apr 4;10(1):1528. doi: 10.1038/s41467-019-09355-y. PubMed 30948714.
Backbone
  Vector backbone: pGEX4T2
  Vector type: Bacterial Expression
Growth in bacteria
  Bacterial resistance: Ampicillin, 100 μg/mL
  Growth temperature: 37°C
  Growth strain: DH5alpha
  Copy number: Unknown
Gene/Insert
  Gene/Insert name: SGK3-PX (1-126)
  Species: H. sapiens (human)
  Entrez Gene: SGK3 (a.k.a. CISK, SGK2, SGKL)
  Promoter: tac
  Tag / fusion protein: GST (N terminal on backbone)
  Cloning method: Restriction Enzyme; 5′ cloning site BamHI (not destroyed); 3′ cloning site XhoI (not destroyed)
  Sequencing primers: 5′ pGEX5
Terms and licenses: Academic/Nonprofit Terms; Industry Terms: Not Available to Industry
Depositor comments: Amino Acid Sequence: MQRDHTMDYKESCPSVSIPSSDEHREKKKRFTVYKVLVSVGRSEWFVFRRYAEFDKLYNTLKKQFPAMALKIPAKRIFGDNFDPDFIKQRRAGLNEFIQNLVRYPELYNHPDVRAFLQMDSPKHQS
How to cite: SGK3-PX (1-126) was a gift from Brett Collins (Addgene plasmid # 119117 ; http://n2t.net/addgene:119117 ; RRID:Addgene_119117)
