[The description below was written by a language model from this plasmid's Addgene catalogue record and pLannotate feature annotations shown in this document.]
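Description:
SGK3-PX (1-126) is a bacterial expression plasmid built on the pGEX4T2 backbone for producing the phox homology (PX) domain of human SGK3 (also known as CISK or SGKL) in E. coli. The sequenced record is 5,332 nt. The plasmid replicates from a ColE1/pMB1-type origin and is selected with ampicillin through the β-lactamase gene (AmpR) and its own promoter. Short remnants of the pBR322 rop and bom regions and a lac promoter/lacZα segment are also annotated. These appear to be backbone leftovers with no evident role in expression of the insert.

The payload is a fragment encoding residues 1–126 of SGK3, cloned between BamHI and XhoI sites that were both preserved. It lies downstream of the Schistosoma japonicum glutathione S-transferase (GST) coding sequence carried by the backbone, giving an N-terminal GST fusion protein. Transcription is driven by the tac promoter, a strong trp/lac hybrid, which spans the numbering origin of the circular map and is immediately followed by a lac operator. The plasmid also carries lacI with its own promoter, so the lac repressor keeps the tac promoter off until IPTG is added. The GST moiety allows affinity capture of the fusion on glutathione resin. The feature table does not annotate a protease cleavage site in the short linker between GST and the insert.

According to the record, the construct belongs to a collection used to classify human PX domains by their phosphoinositide-binding specificities. Its typical use is therefore production of recombinant SGK3 PX domain for lipid-binding, biochemical or structural studies.
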