Features (pLannotate 1.2.2; 17 found; start..end, strand, type, name):
      8..24      +  protein_bind   lac operator: The lac repressor binds to the lac operator to inhibit transcription in E. coli. This inhibition can be relieved by adding lactose or isopropyl-β-D-thiogalactopyranoside (IPTG). lac repressor encoded by lacI
     47..700     +  CDS            GST26_SCHJA: Experimental evidence at protein level: Swiss-Prot protein existence level 1. GST isoenzymes appear to play a central role in the parasite detoxification system. Other functions are also suspected including a role in increasing the solubility of haematin in the parasite gut. From Schistosoma japonicum (Blood fluke).
    725..1102    +  CDS            SGK3 (fragment): SGK3_HUMAN - Also known as CISK, SGKL. Experimental evidence at protein level: Swiss-Prot protein existence level 1. Serine/threonine-protein kinase which is involved in the regulation of a wide variety of ion channels, membrane transporters, cell growth, proliferation, survival and migration. Up-regulates Na(+) channels: SCNN1A/ENAC and SCN5A, K(+) channels: KCNA3/KV1.3, KCNE1, KCNQ1 and KCNH2/HERG, epithelial Ca(2+) channels: TRPV5 and TRPV6, chloride channel: BSND, creatine transporter: SLC6A8, Na(+)/dicarboxylate cotransporter: SLC13A2/NADC1, Na(+)-dependent phosphate cotransporter: SLC34A
   1138..1177    +  CDS            rop (fragment): Rop protein, which maintains plasmids at low copy number; rop
   1279..1319    +  misc_feature   bom (fragment): basis of mobility region from pBR322
   1424..1528    +  promoter       AmpR promoter: bla
   1529..2389    +  CDS            AmpR: β-lactamase; bla; confers resistance to ampicillin, carbenicillin, and related antibiotics
   2560..3148    +  rep_origin     ori: high-copy-number ColE1/pMB1/pBR322/pUC origin of replication
   3334..3385    -  misc_feature   bom (fragment): basis of mobility region from pBR322
   3392..3469    +  promoter       lacI promoter: lacI
   3470..4552    +  CDS            lacI: lac repressor; lacI; The lac repressor binds to the lac operator to inhibit transcription in E. coli. This inhibition can be relieved by adding lactose or isopropyl-β-D-thiogalactopyranoside (IPTG).
   4565..4586    +  protein_bind   CAP binding site: CAP binding activates transcription in the presence of cAMP. E. coli catabolite activator protein
   4601..4631    +  promoter       lac promoter: promoter for the E. coli lac operon
   4639..4655    +  protein_bind   lac operator: The lac repressor binds to the lac operator to inhibit transcription in E. coli. This inhibition can be relieved by adding lactose or isopropyl-β-D-thiogalactopyranoside (IPTG). lac repressor encoded by lacI
   4675..4848    +  CDS            lacZα: LacZα fragment of β-galactosidase; lacZ fragment
   5112..5228    -  CDS            yciV (fragment): RNAAM_ECOLI - Also known as trpH From Escherichia coli (strain K12).
   5304..5332    +  promoter       tac promoter: strong E. coli promoter; hybrid between the trp and lac UV5 promoters
>Addgene plasmid #119117 | SGK3-PX (1-126) | addgene full sequence | sequence record 276105 | Addgene NGS Result
TGTGGAATTGTGAGCGGATAACAATTTCACACAGGAAACAGTATTCATGTCCCCTATACTAGGTTATTGG
AAAATTAAGGGCCTTGTGCAACCCACTCGACTTCTTTTGGAATATCTTGAAGAAAAATATGAAGAGCATT
TGTATGAGCGCGATGAAGGTGATAAATGGCGAAACAAAAAGTTTGAATTGGGTTTGGAGTTTCCCAATCT
TCCTTATTATATTGATGGTGATGTTAAATTAACACAGTCTATGGCCATCATACGTTATATAGCTGACAAG
CACAACATGTTGGGTGGTTGTCCAAAAGAGCGTGCAGAGATTTCAATGCTTGAAGGAGCGGTTTTGGATA
TTAGATACGGTGTTTCGAGAATTGCATATAGTAAAGACTTTGAAACTCTCAAAGTTGATTTTCTTAGCAA
GCTACCTGAAATGCTGAAAATGTTCGAAGATCGTTTATGTCATAAAACATATTTAAATGGTGATCATGTA
ACCCATCCTGACTTCATGTTGTATGACGCTCTTGATGTTGTTTTATACATGGACCCAATGTGCCTGGATG
CGTTCCCAAAATTAGTTTGTTTTAAAAAACGTATTGAAGCTATCCCACAAATTGATAAGTACTTGAAATC
CAGCAAGTATATAGCATGGCCTTTGCAGGGCTGGCAAGCCACGTTTGGTGGTGGCGACCATCCTCCAAAA
TCGGATCTGGTTCCGCGTGGATCCATGCAACGCGACCACACGATGGATTACAAAGAAAGCTGTCCGTCAG
TGAGCATTCCGAGCAGCGATGAACACCGTGAAAAGAAAAAACGTTTCACCGTCTATAAAGTGCTGGTTAG
CGTCGGCCGCTCTGAATGGTTTGTGTTCCGTCGCTATGCGGAATTTGATAAGCTGTACAACACGCTGAAA
AAGCAGTTTCCGGCGATGGCCCTGAAAATTCCGGCAAAGCGTATCTTTGGCGACAATTTCGATCCGGACT
TTATTAAACAGCGTCGCGCTGGTCTGAACGAATTTATCCAAAATCTGGTGCGTTATCCGGAACTGTACAA
CCATCCGGATGTTCGCGCATTTCTGCAGATGGACAGTCCGAAACACCAAAGCTAACTCGAGCGGCCGCAT
CGTGACTGACTGACGATCTGCCTCGCGCGTTTCGGTGATGACGGTGAAAACCTCTGACACATGCAGCTCC
CGGAGACGGTCACAGCTTGTCTGTAAGCGGATGCCGGGAGCAGACAAGCCCGTCAGGGCGCGTCAGCGGG
TGTTGGCGGGTGTCGGGGCGCAGCCATGACCCAGTCACGTAGCGATAGCGGAGTGTATAATTCTTGAAGA
CGAAAGGGCCTCGTGATACGCCTATTTTTATAGGTTAATGTCATGATAATAATGGTTTCTTAGACGTCAG
GTGGCACTTTTCGGGGAAATGTGCGCGGAACCCCTATTTGTTTATTTTTCTAAATACATTCAAATATGTA
TCCGCTCATGAGACAATAACCCTGATAAATGCTTCAATAATATTGAAAAAGGAAGAGTATGAGTATTCAA
CATTTCCGTGTCGCCCTTATTCCCTTTTTTGCGGCATTTTGCCTTCCTGTTTTTGCTCACCCAGAAACGC
TGGTGAAAGTAAAAGATGCTGAAGATCAGTTGGGTGCACGAGTGGGTTACATCGAACTGGATCTCAACAG
CGGTAAGATCCTTGAGAGTTTTCGCCCCGAAGAACGTTTTCCAATGATGAGCACTTTTAAAGTTCTGCTA
TGTGGCGCGGTATTATCCCGTGTTGACGCCGGGCAAGAGCAACTCGGTCGCCGCATACACTATTCTCAGA
ATGACTTGGTTGAGTACTCACCAGTCACAGAAAAGCATCTTACGGATGGCATGACAGTAAGAGAATTATG
CAGTGCTGCCATAACCATGAGTGATAACACTGCGGCCAACTTACTTCTGACAACGATCGGAGGACCGAAG
GAGCTAACCGCTTTTTTGCACAACATGGGGGATCATGTAACTCGCCTTGATCGTTGGGAACCGGAGCTGA
ATGAAGCCATACCAAACGACGAGCGTGACACCACGATGCCTGCAGCAATGGCAACAACGTTGCGCAAACT
ATTAACTGGCGAACTACTTACTCTAGCTTCCCGGCAACAATTAATAGACTGGATGGAGGCGGATAAAGTT
GCAGGACCACTTCTGCGCTCGGCCCTTCCGGCTGGCTGGTTTATTGCTGATAAATCTGGAGCCGGTGAGC
GTGGGTCTCGCGGTATCATTGCAGCACTGGGGCCAGATGGTAAGCCCTCCCGTATCGTAGTTATCTACAC
GACGGGGAGTCAGGCAACTATGGATGAACGAAATAGACAGATCGCTGAGATAGGTGCCTCACTGATTAAG
CATTGGTAACTGTCAGACCAAGTTTACTCATATATACTTTAGATTGATTTAAAACTTCATTTTTAATTTA
AAAGGATCTAGGTGAAGATCCTTTTTGATAATCTCATGACCAAAATCCCTTAACGTGAGTTTTCGTTCCA
CTGAGCGTCAGACCCCGTAGAAAAGATCAAAGGATCTTCTTGAGATCCTTTTTTTCTGCGCGTAATCTGC
TGCTTGCAAACAAAAAAACCACCGCTACCAGCGGTGGTTTGTTTGCCGGATCAAGAGCTACCAACTCTTT
TTCCGAAGGTAACTGGCTTCAGCAGAGCGCAGATACCAAATACTGTCCTTCTAGTGTAGCCGTAGTTAGG
CCACCACTTCAAGAACTCTGTAGCACCGCCTACATACCTCGCTCTGCTAATCCTGTTACCAGTGGCTGCT
GCCAGTGGCGATAAGTCGTGTCTTACCGGGTTGGACTCAAGACGATAGTTACCGGATAAGGCGCAGCGGT
CGGGCTGAACGGGGGGTTCGTGCACACAGCCCAGCTTGGAGCGAACGACCTACACCGAACTGAGATACCT
ACAGCGTGAGCTATGAGAAAGCGCCACGCTTCCCGAAGGGAGAAAGGCGGACAGGTATCCGGTAAGCGGC
AGGGTCGGAACAGGAGAGCGCACGAGGGAGCTTCCAGGGGGAAACGCCTGGTATCTTTATAGTCCTGTCG
GGTTTCGCCACCTCTGACTTGAGCGTCGATTTTTGTGATGCTCGTCAGGGGGGCGGAGCCTATGGAAAAA
CGCCAGCAACGCGGCCTTTTTACGGTTCCTGGCCTTTTGCTGGCCTTTTGCTCACATGTTCTTTCCTGCG
TTATCCCCTGATTCTGTGGATAACCGTATTACCGCCTTTGAGTGAGCTGATACCGCTCGCCGCAGCCGAA
CGACCGAGCGCAGCGAGTCAGTGAGCGAGGAAGCGGAAGAGCGCCTGATGCGGTATTTTCTCCTTACGCA
TCTGTGCGGTATTTCACACCGCATAAATTCCGACACCATCGAATGGCGCAAAACCTTTCGCGGTATGGCA
TGATAGCGCCCGGAAGAGAGTCAATTCAGGGTGGTGAATGTGAAACCAGTAACGTTATACGATGTCGCAG
AGTATGCCGGTGTCTCTTATCAGACCGTTTCCCGCGTGGTGAACCAGGCCAGCCACGTTTCTGCGAAAAC
GCGGGAAAAAGTGGAAGCGGCGATGGCGGAGCTGAATTACATTCCCAACCGCGTGGCACAACAACTGGCG
GGCAAACAGTCGTTGCTGATTGGCGTTGCCACCTCCAGTCTGGCCCTGCACGCGCCGTCGCAAATTGTCG
CGGCGATTAAATCTCGCGCCGATCAACTGGGTGCCAGCGTGGTGGTGTCGATGGTAGAACGAAGCGGCGT
CGAAGCCTGTAAAGCGGCGGTGCACAATCTTCTCGCGCAACGCGTCAGTGGGCTGATCATTAACTATCCG
CTGGATGACCAGGATGCCATTGCTGTGGAAGCTGCCTGCACTAATGTTCCGGCGTTATTTCTTGATGTCT
CTGACCAGACACCCATCAACAGTATTATTTTCTCCCATGAAGACGGTACGCGACTGGGCGTGGAGCATCT
GGTCGCATTGGGTCACCAGCAAATCGCGCTGTTAGCGGGCCCATTAAGTTCTGTCTCGGCGCGTCTGCGT
CTGGCTGGCTGGCATAAATATCTCACTCGCAATCAAATTCAGCCGATAGCGGAACGGGAAGGCGACTGGA
GTGCCATGTCCGGTTTTCAACAAACCATGCAAATGCTGAATGAGGGCATCGTTCCCACTGCGATGCTGGT
TGCCAACGATCAGATGGCGCTGGGCGCAATGCGCGCCATTACCGAGTCCGGGCTGCGCGTTGGTGCGGAT
ATCTCGGTAGTGGGATACGACGATACCGAAGACAGCTCATGTTATATCCCGCCGTTAACCACCATCAAAC
AGGATTTTCGCCTGCTGGGGCAAACCAGCGTGGACCGCTTGCTGCAACTCTCTCAGGGCCAGGCGGTGAA
GGGCAATCAGCTGTTGCCCGTCTCACTGGTGAAAAGAAAAACCACCCTGGCGCCCAATACGCAAACCGCC
TCTCCCCGCGCGTTGGCCGATTCATTAATGCAGCTGGCACGACAGGTTTCCCGACTGGAAAGCGGGCAGT
GAGCGCAACGCAATTAATGTAAGTTAGCTCACTCATTAGGCACCCCAGGCTTTACACTTTATGCTTCCGG
CTCGTATGTTGTGTGGAATTGTGAGCGGATAACAATTTCACACAGGAAACAGCTATGACCATGATTACGG
ATTCACTGGCCGTCGTTTTACAACGTCGTGACTGGGAAAACCCTGGCGTTACCCAACTTAATCGCCTTGC
AGCACATCCCCCTTTCGCCAGCTGGCGTAATAGCGAAGAGGCCCGCACCGATCGCCCTTCCCAACAGTTG
CGCAGCCTGAATGGCGAATGGCGCTTTGCCTGGTTTCCGGCACCAGAAGCGGTGCCGGAAAGCTGGCTGG
AGTGCGATCTTCCTGAGGCCGATACTGTCGTCGTCCCCTCAAACTGGCAGATGCACGGTTACGATGCGCC
CATCTACACCAACGTGACCTATCCCATTACGGTCAATCCGCCGTTTGTTCCCACGGAGAATCCGACGGGT
TGTTACTCGCTCACATTTAATGTTGATGAAAGCTGGCTACAGGAAGGCCAGACGCGAATTATTTTTGATG
GCGTTGGAATTAGCTTATCGACTGCACGGTGCACCAATGCTTCTGGCGTCAGGCAGCCATCGGAAGCTGT
GGTATGGCTGTGCAGGTCGTAAATCACTGCATAATTCGTGTCGCTCAAGGCGCACTCCCGTTCTGGATAA
TGTTTTTTGCGCCGACATCATAACGGTTCTGGCAAATATTCTGAAATGAGCTGTTGACAATTAATCATCG
GCTCGTATAATG
